>Addgene plasmid #190637 | dora[B]_rescue_construct | addgene full sequence | sequence record 373459 | Addgene NGS Result
GGTCTGTGGCTGGGCGCGACGTCACCGACGTTGGAGCCACTCCTTTGACCATGTGTGCGTGTGTGTATTA
TTCGTGTCTCGCCACTCGCCGGTTGTTTTTTTCTTTTTATGCTGCGCTCTCTCTAGCGCCATCTCGCTTA
CGCATGCTCAACGCACCGCATGTTGCCGTTTCCTTTTATGCGTCATTTTGGCTCGAAATAGGCAATTATT
TAAACAAAGATTAGTCAACGAAAACGCTAAAATAAATAAGTCTACAATATGGTTACTTATTGCCATGTGT
GTGCAGCCAACGATAGCAACAAAAGCAACAACACAGGTGGCTTTCCCTCTTTCACTTTTTGTTTGCAAGC
CGCGTGCGAGCAAGACGGCACGACCGGCAAACGCAATTACGCTGACAAAGAGCAGACGAAGTTTTGGCGA
AAAACATCAAGGCGCCTGATACGAATGCATTTGCAATAACAATTGCGATATTTAATATTGTTTATGAAGC
TGTTTGACTTCAAAACACACAAAAAAAAAAATAAAACAAATTATTTGAAAGAGAATTAGGAATCGGACGC
TTATCGTTAGGGTAACAACAAGAAATGCTTACTGAGTCACAGCCTCTGGAAAACTGCCGCAAGCCAGAGA
GAGAGAGAAAAAGAGGGAGAGCAGCTTAGACCGCATGTGCTTGTGTGTGAGGCGTCTCTCTCTTCGTCTC
TGTTGCGCAAACGCATAGACTGCACTGAAAAAATCGATTACCTATTTTTTATGAATGAATATTTGCACTA
TTACTATTCAAAACTATTAAGATAGCAATCACATTCAATAGCCAAATACTATACCACCTGAGCGATGCAA
CGAAATGATCAATTTGAGCAAAAATGCTGCATATTTAGGACGGCATCATTATAGAAATGCTTCTTGCTGT
GTACTTTTCTCTCGTCTGGCAGCTGTTTCGCCGTTATTGTTAAAACCGGCTTAAGTTAGGTGTGTTTTCT
ACGACTAGTGAATGCCCTACTAGAAGATGTGTGTTGCACAAAATGTCCCTGGAATAACCAATTTGAAGTG
CAGATAGCAGTAAACGTAAGCTAATATGAATATTATTTAACTGTAATGTTTTAATATCGCTGGACATTAC
TAATAAACCCACTATAAACACATGTACATATGTATGTTTTGGCATACAATGAGTAGTTGGGGAAAAAATG
TGTAAAAGCACCGTGACCATCACAGCATAAAGATAACCAGCTGAAGTATCGAATATGAGTAACCCCCAAA
TTGAATCACATGCCGCAACTGATAGGACCCATGGAAGTACACTCTTCATGGCGATATACAAGACACACAC
AAGCACGAACACCCAGTTGCGGAGGAAATTCTCCGTAAATGAAAACCCAATCGGCGAACAATTCATACCC
ATATATGGTAAAAGTTTTGAACGCGACTTGAGAGCGGAGAGCATTGCGGCTGATAAGGTTTTAGCGCTAA
GCGGGCTTTATAAAACGGGCTGCGGGACCAGTTTTCATATCACTACCGTTTGAGTTCTTGTGCTGTGTGG
ATACTCCTCCCGACACAAAGCCGCTCCATCAGCCAGCAGTCGTCTAATCCAGAGACCCCGGATCGGGGTA
CCTACTAGTCCAGTGTGGTGGAATTCATGGACCGCTTCAGCTTCGACGACTCCATCCGCTTCGAGGAAGA
CTCCCTCTGCAGCTGGAGCTCTGAACCGGAATCGCTGTGCAACAACTGGCGCGGCTGGAAGAAGCCCGCT
GCAGGCAGCGGCGCAGGCAATGGCGGCTTGAGCGGCATGGGCGGTATGGCTGTGGCCGGCGGCTCAGGAG
CACCGCCGTTCGGAGGAGCAGGAGCCTCTGGTTCCTGCACACCGGGCGGCAATGGAACGGCCATGGCCAA
CACATCCACCTGCGGCAGACATTATGAAGTATCCACATTGGCCGAACTGGCAGCCCGCTGTGTGGCCTCC
TACATACCGTTCGAGCTGGTTGAGCACGTGTATCCGCCGGTGCCGGAGCAGCTGCAGCTGCGCATTGCGT
TCTGGAGCTTTCCGGACAACGAGGAGGACATCCGGCTCTACTCCTGTCTGGCCAATAGCTCGGCGGACGA
GTTCAATCGCGGCGACTCGTTGTTTCGGTTGCGAGCTGTCAAGGATCCGCTGCAGATAGGCTTTCACCTC
TCGGCCAGCGTTGTCAATCAGACGCCGCGTGCCTATTTCAATGTGGCCGTCACCTTTGACCGCCGACGCA
TCTCCTCTTGCAACTGCACCTGCACCTCGTCCGCCTACTGGTGCTCCCACGTAGTCGCCGTTTGTCTGCA
TCGCATCCATTGCCCCCAGGAGGTCTGTCTGCGTGCCCCGGTATCGGAATCATTGACTCGCCTGCAACGC
GACCAATTGCAAAAGTTTGCCCAGTATCTGATCAGCGAGCTGCCTCAGCAGATCTTGCCGACGGCTCAGC
GGCTCCTGGATGAGTTGCTCAGTGCGCAACCCACGGCGATCAACACTGTGTGCGGTGCACCTGATCCCAT
GGCTGGGGCCTCGATCAACGACCAGACCAGCTGGTATCTGGACGAGAAGACGTTGCATAACAACATTAAA
CGAATCCTCATCAAGTTCTGTTTGCCCGCCCCGATTGTGTTTAGCGACGTAAACTATCTGACGAACTCGG
CTCCCCCAGCGGCGGCCGAATGGAGCTCGCTACTCCGACCGCTGCGGGGACGTGAGCCGGAGGGCATGTG
GAATCTACTTTCGATCGTACGCGAGATGTACAGGCGCTGTGATCGGAACGCAGTGCGTCTGCTGGAGATC
ATCACGGAGGAGTGCTTGTACTGCGATCAGATACTCATCTGGTGGTTCCAGACGAAGTTGGCACTGATGA
TGGGGTCCCACGGCCACTCCGGCGGTAAGCATTCTAACACTCACTCCAACTCCACGGCACTGCAGCATGC
TTGCAGTTCGCTGTGCGACGAAATCGTGGCACTGTGGCGATTGGCAGCGCTCAATCCCGGCCTGGCGCCG
GATGAGCGAGATATGCTGCACGCTCAGTTCACGGCCTGGCATCTAAAGATTCTTGACCGGGTGGTCAAGA
GCCGAATGATGCCGTCGTACACCAACAAGCACCAGCAGAACTCGCGATCCGAGACGGAGCTGTTTATCGG
CTTCAAGCCGGCCATCGAGGCGTGCTACTTGGACTGGGAGGGCTACCCCATACCGGGAGTGACGCACACC
CACGACACGAATCCCATCTACTACTCGCCGTTCACTTGCTTCAAGCACACGGACCTCAAGGGCGAGTCTA
ACAATCCCGGCCAGCTGAATGCCACCCAAGCGCTGATGTCGAACAACAAGCACTACAATTACTTTAGTTC
ATCCAGCGATCATGGCATGCACGCAGGAGCCTTCAAGCAGAGGTTGGACCGGCCTTTTCGTGAGTCGCGA
TTCTATACGAATCCGGCCGATCTGGACGGAGGAGCAGCGTTGGCGGGCGGAGGATCCGGTAGGTTTTCCA
CGGGACTGGGCTCCGTTGCCGTTGGAGGAGCTGGTGCAGGAGGCTTGGGTCAGATGAGCGGAGGAGTTAA
CAACTCTGTTGGAGGATCAGCGGCCGCCGAAGTGAATCCCGTGCAGCAGCAGCTTCCCAGTGGCTCGGCG
GGAGTCGGTGCCTCTGTGACAAATGCCAAGGTTGTGGTAGCAACAGATGGCAATCGTTCGAGTGCCAGCA
GCGAGGGATTCTGCGAGAACGACGATTTCGGCGGCGACACCAGCAGCAGTCACAACTACTGTCCACCTGG
ACAGGCGGTTGTGCCTGGCCAGAAATCAGCCCTCACGGAGTCGGATTCGCAGAGCAGCTTCGATGCAGTG
TCGCATCAGAGCAAGGATGAGCCACCAGTCGGGGGAGTGGGTGTGGCAGTGGGTGTTGAACAAGCCCTTT
CCACATCTGACACTTCGTCGGCCTCCTCCTCATCGTCATCTGCTTCTACAGCTTCAGGGAGCTCTAATAG
TTCCACTTCCTCTATGCTTATGGCTGGACAGGAGGCTACTGTCGGTGTTGGTGGCGCTGTGCAGCAAACA
ACTCGTCGCCTCAGCAAGGATGAATCCTTTAGTAGCAGTAGCGACGAGTTCAACCAGGGAGGCGTGGGTG
GATCAGCAGGTCGAGTGGCTATGGCCTCCAGTGGAAGCGGATCGGGTGCTGGCGACACAGTAGCGGTGGG
ATCGGGATCAACAGCTGGCGGAGATCTGACGCCGGTGCCCAGCACGTCGGCAGCTGCCCGTGCTGCCTTG
GCCGCCAGCTCGACAGGGCCGGTGATTTCTGCTTCACCTCATCTCGCAGCTAGCGCCGCTGGAGGCTTAG
GAGTGCTGGGTGTGGGTGCAGACCAGCCTTGCACCTCATCCGCGCATGCAGCCCGAGCACTGGCAGCTGC
AGTGGCTGCTTCCAGCGATAAGCCGCATGTTTTCTCCAATGTCCGGCCCACAGAGGACGCCTGGGATATA
CTGCTGGCCAGAGCCGAGGGTTTGCATGCCCACGGTCACGGAGCCGAGGCTTGCATCCTGGCCGTCCGTC
TGGCCGAACAGATGCTGGCGAATCCGCCTAACCTACTTCTGGAACTGCCACCCGCACCCAAAAGAAAGGG
CAAGAAGCAAAACGTGAATCCCATCTCGCATCAGCTGACAGTTGTGGCCTCTGCAACGCTGTCCAAGTGC
GCTTTTCTGTGCACAGTGCTGTCGGAGAACTCTGAACACTATCACATTGGCTTTCGGATATGCCTATTCG
CCTTGGAGATGCCGCGACCGCCAGCAAGCACCAAGCCCCTGGAAGTCAAGCTGGCCAACCAGGAGGCGGA
CATACTGGCTCTACTAAAGCGCCTGCCGCTGGGATCCGCGGAACTGCAAGTAATCCGAGAGCGAGCTGAG
CAACTGCGCAGCGGAACCTTTAAGACGCGAGGAGAGGCTCTATTGCCTATTAACCTGGCCACGTTTATTT
TCGATGCCCTAGTTACACTCAGCCCCTTAGGTGGATCCACAATTGTCCCTGGCGTGGCATCCACTAGTGG
TGTATCAAGTGCGGCCGGCAAGTCTATGGTCAATACAGGCACACGTTTGCTGCTCTACAAGCACAACAGC
GATGAGAGTCTGGGATTCGATGCTGCAGTGGCTGCTCTCGGACTAAAAGCCAATGTGTCGGAGGCAGAGC
ATCCGTTGTTGTGCGAAGGAACCCGCCGGCAGCGCGGGGATCTTGCTCTGACATTGCTTTCACACTACAA
GGATGAGCCCCGCAAGATAGCCAAGATCATGGAGAAGCTTCTGGACAGGGACATACATACGCTTCTAAAT
GCGCCACTCCTGCCCGCTTACTACTCGAGTAACCCGCCTGTGAGGACGCGAAGTAATCAGCCCACGCGTA
GGGAGGATCACGATTATGGCGGTGGCTCTGGATGCGCCTCTTCCAACTGCAATCCGGTAGCCAATTTGTG
TGAACTTTTGCCGGCGGACTACGGCAGTGTGGGTGGAAACAGTCGACCACACAGCTCCACGAGTGCCGAA
CTGGAACTAAGCATGTGTGCCCTGAGCATGGCCAGCAGTGGTAGCCAGTCGGGAGGCGTTCAAGGCATGG
TGCCCACAACGAATGCAGCGGGAACCACGGGAACACCCAGTTCCAGCAGCACGACGGTCAGTGGGAGCCA
GAATCCCAATGGTAATCCCAGTGGCAGCGGTGGAGGAGGAAATGGCGGAGGTGGTAACGGAGGAGGAGGA
GGCGGTGGCGGTGGTGGTGGAGGCTCCACCAGTAGCCGAAGCAAGGAAAGCCGGTACAAGGGAAAGAGAG
CATATCCCTCGATACCCAACCAGCCATCGGAAGCCAGTGCTCACTTTATGTTCGAGCTGGCCAAGAATGT
GCTGACCAAGGCCGGCGGCAATAGTTCCACATCGCTCTTCACCCAGGCGAGCACGAGCCAAAATCACCAT
GGACCGCACCGTGCCCTCCACATGTGCGCCTTCCAACTAGGGCTGTATGCCCTCGGTCTGCACAACTGTG
TGAGTCCCAATTGGCTATCGAGGACGTACTCGTCGCACGTCTCCTGGATCCTGGGGCAAGCTATGGAAAT
TGGTGCGCCGGCGATAAGCTTTCTGATAGACACTTGGGAGGCGCATCTAACGCCTCCCGAAGCAGCTGGC
ATGGCCGATCGTGCGTCGCGCGGATGGGACAGCAACATGGTCTATCCGGCGGCGGAGCTGGCTCTGTCCG
TTCTGCCCCACGCAGCTGCCCTCAATCCCAACGAGATCCAGCGTGCGATTCTGCAGTGCAAGGAGCAAAG
CGATCTGATGCTGGAGCGGGCCTGTCTCACCGTGGAGACAGCTGCCAAGGGCGGCGGCGTCTATCCGGAG
GTGCTATTCCAGGTGGCCCGCTACTGGTACGAGCTGTACATGCGGAACACGCCGAATAACAGCGAGTTCG
AGCCGCACGATGACACCATGGACCATTCGGCCGTGAGTCTGAGCGCCCTCATTGAGTCCCAGCAGCAGCA
TGAGCTCCAGCAACAACAACAGGCAGTGCAGCAGCAACAGGCGGTTCAGCAGCAGCAGCAGGTGGTGCAG
CAACAGCAGCAAGTGGTGCAGCAGCAACAACAGCTTGGCATGCCCAATTCCGTGGTGCCAGGCGGCGTTG
GCCCCGGCCCCGGACTACCCGTAGCAGTGCAGCCACCCGTAGTTGGTTCTGTCCAGAATCCACAGGCCCA
ATTCCAACCCGTGGGCGTCGCCTCACTGGCTCCCCTCGGACTGGCGCAGTATCCACCGTACAGCTTCTGC
CAGGGCTTGTATGCGCACCACCACAACATGAGCTATCCGCCCGGGCAGATGCAGATGTTCATTTCGGCAG
GGCCGCCGCCGCCACCTCAAGCATACGGCGGCTACCAGCAGCCGCCGCCACAGCAGCCGCCGAATCCGCA
GCAACAGCAGCAGGTTGTGCAACAGCAGGTGCAGCAGCAGCAGGTGGTGCAACAGCAACAGCAGCAGGTT
CAGATGGCCGGGCAGGCGCCACCAGGTCACCCTGGGCAGCAAGGACATCCAGGCCAACCGCCCTCTGGCT
TCCAGCCGCAACCACCGCCAGGAGCATTCCAGGCGCTGCCGCCGCAGGCCTATCAGGCAATGCAAGCGGG
TCCCCCGGGCCCGCCGATGGGTCCGCCTCAGGGCTACTATGGTCCACCACCACCACCGCCTCCGAACGGT
CCGCCTGGCGTGGGCGTGGGCGTCGGAGTCGGCGTTGGAGTGGGCGTGATGCCAATGCGCCAGCATCAGC
ACCAACATCCCGTTTACCCATTCATGCAGCAGGCGCCGCCGCAGCCACCGCAGCAGCAACAACCGCCGCC
CTCGCAGCCACCCGTGCGACAACGACAACCACATCAGTTTACACCCACCCAGCTGCGATATCTGCTGGCT
GCCTACAATGTGGGCATGCTGGCCATGGAAACACTGGCGCGACGCGTCCACGACGATCGGCCGCAGGCGA
AGTATGCCCGCAATCCGCCGTACGGCGAGGATGTGAAATGGTTGCTACGGATCAGCAAGAAACTGGGCAC
CCAGTATCTGCACCAGTTCTGCATCTGTGCGGTCAACTCGATCGTGAGTCCGTTCGTGCTGCATGACGTG
GCCATTGAGTCCGCCCACTATCTGGGCAGGAACAACCACCAGATGGTGATGCAGCACCTGCGTTCTGCGC
TCACGCCTCTCGTCCAGAAGTGTCAGCAGATGTACATCCAATGCATCCATCAGAAGCTGTATCATCTGAC
CCAGGGCGACTATGAGGAGTTTGCCAGCATTGTAGTGGCGGCACGCGCCGCTTTCCAGATCACGCCGGAG
GGGAACGCGCAATTCAAGGACTGGCTGCAGTCTATCAAGCGATCGAAATCATGCAAAAAGGAGCTGTGGA
CCCAGATCAATGCGGCCCTGCAGAGCAACTCCAAAAAGGCCGGCCAGGCAAAAAAGAAAAAGGGATCAGG
CAAGCTTGAGGGCAGAGGAAGTCTTCTAACATGCGGTGACGTGGAGGAGAATCCCGGCCCTGCTAGCGGT
AGCGGCAGCGGTAGCATGACCGAGTACAAGCCCACGGTGCGCCTCGCCACCCGCGACGACGTCCCCCGGG
CCGTACGCACCCTCGCCGCCGCGTTCGCCGACTACCCCGCCACGCGCCACACCGTCGACCCGGACCGCCA
CATCGAGCGGGTCACCGAGCTGCAAGAACTCTTCCTCACGCGCGTCGGGCTCGACATCGGCAAGGTGTGG
GTCGCGGACGACGGCGCCGCGGTGGCGGTCTGGACCACGCCGGAGAGCGTCGAAGCGGGGGCGGTGTTCG
CCGAGATCGGCCCGCGCATGGCCGAGTTGAGCGGTTCCCGGCTGGCCGCGCAGCAACAGATGGAAGGCCT
CCTGGCGCCGCACCGGCCCAAGGAGCCCGCGTGGTTCCTGGCCACCGTCGGCGTCTCGCCCGACCACCAG
GGCAAGGGTCTGGGCAGCGCCGTCGTGCTCCCCGGAGTGGAGGCGGCCGAGCGCGCCGGGGTGCCCGCCT
TCCTGGAGACCTCCGCGCCCCGCAACCTCCCCTTCTACGAGCGGCTCGGCTTCACCGTCACCGCCGACGT
CGAGGTGCCCGAAGGACCGCGCACCTGGTGCATGACCCGCAAGCCCGGTGCCTGACTCGAGGGATCCAGA
CATGATAAGATACATTGATGAGTTTGGACAAACCACAACTAGAATGCAGTGAAAAAAATGCTTTATTTGT
GAAATTTGTGATGCTATTGCTTTATTTGTAACCATTATAAGCTGCAATAAACAAGTTAACAACAACAATT
GCATTCATTTTATGTTTCAGGTTCAGGGGGAGGTGTGGGAGGTTTTTTAAAGCAAGTAAAACCTCTACAA
ATGTGGTATGGCTGATTATGATCAGTCGACCGATGCCCTTGAGAGCCTTCAACCCAGTCAGCTCCTTCCG
GTGGGCGCGGGGCATGACTATCGTCGCCGCACTTATGACTGTCTTCTTTATCATGCAACTCGTAGGACAG
GTGCCGGCAGCGCTCTGGGTCATTTTCGGCGAGGACCGCTTTCGCTGGAGCGCGACGATGATCGGCCTGT
CGCTTGCGGTATTCGGAATCTTGCACGCCCTCGCTCAAGCCTTCGTCACTGGTCCCGCCACCAAACGTTT
CGGCGAGAAGCAGGCCATTATCGCCGGCATGGCGGCCGACGCGCTGGGCTACGTCTTGCTGGCGTTCGCG
ACGCGAGGCTGGATGGCCTTCCCCATTATGATTCTTCTCGCTTCCGGCGGCATCGGGATGCCCGCGTTGC
AGGCCATGCTGTCCAGGCAGGTAGATGACGACCATCAGGGACAGCTTCAAGGCCAGCAAAAGGCCAGGAA
CCGTAAAAAGGCCGCGTTGCTGGCGTTTTTCCATAGGCTCCGCCCCCCTGACGAGCATCACAAAAATCGA
CGCTCAAGTCAGAGGTGGCGAAACCCGACAGGACTATAAAGATACCAGGCGTTTCCCCCTGGAAGCTCCC
TCGTGCGCTCTCCTGTTCCGACCCTGCCGCTTACCGGATACCTGTCCGCCTTTCTCCCTTCGGGAAGCGT
GGCGCTTTCTCATAGCTCACGCTGTAGGTATCTCAGTTCGGTGTAGGTCGTTCGCTCCAAGCTGGGCTGT
GTGCACGAACCCCCCGTTCAGCCCGACCGCTGCGCCTTATCCGGTAACTATCGTCTTGAGTCCAACCCGG
TAAGACACGACTTATCGCCACTGGCAGCAGCCACTGGTAACAGGATTAGCAGAGCGAGGTATGTAGGCGG
TGCTACAGAGTTCTTGAAGTGGTGGCCTAACTACGGCTACACTAGAAGGACAGTATTTGGTATCTGCGCT
CTGCTGAAGCCAGTTACCTTCGGAAAAAGAGTTGGTAGCTCTTGATCCGGCAAACAAACCACCGCTGGTA
GCGGTGGTTTTTTTGTTTGCAAGCAGCAGATTACGCGCAGAAAAAAAGGATCTCAAGAAGATCCTTTGAT
CTTTTCTACGGGGTCTGACGCTCAGTGGAACGAAAACTCACGTTAAGGGATTTTGGTCATGAGATTATCA
AAAAGGATCTTCACCTAGATCCTTTTAAATTAAAAATGAAGTTTTAAATCAATCTAAAGTATATATGAGT
AAACTTGGTCTGACAGTTACCAATGCTTAATCAGTGAGGCACCTATCTCAGCGATCTGTCTATTTCGTTC
ATCCATAGTTGCCTGACTCCCCGTCGTGTAGATAACTACGATACGGGAGGGCTTACCATCTGGCCCCAGT
GCTGCAATGATACCGCGAGACCCACGCTCACCGGCTCCAGATTTATCAGCAATAAACCAGCCAGCCGGAA
GGGCCGAGCGCAGAAGTGGTCCTGCAACTTTATCCGCCTCCATCCAGTCTATTAATTGTTGCCGGGAAGC
TAGAGTAAGTAGTTCGCCAGTTAATAGTTTGCGCAACGTTGTTGCCATTGCTGCAGGCATCGTGGTGTCA
CGCTCGTCGTTTGGTATGGCTTCATTCAGCTCCGGTTCCCAACGATCAAGGCGAGTTACATGATCCCCCA
TGTTGTGCAAAAAAGCGGTTAGCTCCTTCGGTCCTCCGATCGTTGTCAGAAGTAAGTTGGCCGCAGTGTT
ATCACTCATGGTTATGGCAGCACTGCATAATTCTCTTACTGTCATGCCATCCGTAAGATGCTTTTCTGTG
ACTGGTGAGTACTCAACCAAGTCATTCTGAGAATAGTGTATGCGGCGACCGAGTTGCTCTTGCCCGGCGT
CAACACGGGATAATACCGCGCCACATAGCAGAACTTTAAAAGTGCTCATCATTGGAAAACGTTCTTCGGG
GCGAAAACTCTCAAGGATCTTACCGCTGTTGAGATCCAGTTCGATGTAACCCACTCGTGCACCCAACTGA
TCTTCAGCATCTTTTACTTTCACCAGCGTTTCTGGGTGAGCAAAAACAGGAAGGCAAAATGCCGCAAAAA
AGGGAATAAGGGCGACACGGAAATGTTGAATACTCATACTCTTCCTTTTTCAATATTATTGAAGCATTTA
TCAGGGTTATTGTCTCATGAGCGGATACATATTTGAATGTATTTAGAAAAATAAACAAATAGGGGTTCCG
CGCACATTTCCCCGAAAAGTGCCACCTGACGTCTAAGAAACCATTATTATCATGACATTAACCTATAAAA
ATAGGCGTATCACGAGGCCCTTTCGTCTTCAAGAATTAATTCTATATTCTAAAAACACAAATGATACTTC
TAAAAAAAAATCATGAATGGCATCAACTCTGAATCAAATCTTTGCAGATGCACCTACTTCTCATTTCCAC
TGTCACATCATTTTTCCAGATCTAAAAAAGCACCGACTCGGTGCCACTTTTTCAAGTTGATAACGGACTA
GCCTTATTTTAACTTGCTATTTCTAGCTCTAAAACTACATAACGAATAAAAAAGGATTTAAGTGCAAATG
GTAAAAAAGTGTCGAGTTTTTCTTGAGTTGATTGTGCTGTAATGAGACTCTGCATTCGGCATTTGACTCG
GCTTTTCCTACTCGTGCCGTATTTCAGGCTGCAAGTCGAACAGATCTCGCTGCCTGTTATGTGGCCCACA
AACCAAGACACGTTTTATGGCCATTAAAGCTGGCTGATCGTCGCCAAACACCAAATACATAATGAATATG
TACACATTCGAGAAAGAAGCGATCAAAGAAGCGTCTTCGGGCGGAGTAGGAGAATGCGGAGGAGAAGGAG
AACGAGCTGATCTAGTATCTCTCCACAATCCAATGCCAACTGACCAACTGGCCATATTCGGAGCAATTTG
AAGCCAATTTCCATCGCCTGGCGATCGCTCCATTCTTGGCTATATGTTTTTCACCGTTACCCGGGGCCAT
TTTCAAAGACTCGTCGGCAAGATAAGATTGTGTCACTCGCTGTCTCTCTTCATTTGTCGAAGAATGCTGA
GGAATTTCGCGATGACGTCGGCGAGTATTTTGAAGAATGAGAATAATTTGTATTTATACGAAAATCAGTT
AGTGGAATTTTCTACAAAAACATGTTATCTATAGATAATTTTGTTGCAAAATATGTTGACTATGACAAAG
ATTGTATGTATATCTTTAATGTATTCTCATTTTCTTATGTATTTATAATGGCAATGATGATACTGATGAT
ATTTTAAGATGATGCCAGACCAAAAGGCTTGAATTTCTGCGTCTTTTGCCGAACGCAGTGCATGTGCAAT
TGTTGTTTTTTGGAATATTCAATTTTCGGACTGTCCGCTTTGATTTCAGTTTCTTGGCTTATTCAAAAAG
CAAAGTAAAGCCAAAAAAGCGAGATGGCAATACCAAATGCGGCAAAACGGTAGTGGAAGGAAAGGGGTGC
GGGGCAGCGGAAGGAAGGGTGGGGCGGGGCGTGGCGG
Features (pLannotate 1.2.2; 13 found; start..end, strand, type, name):
   1637..7945    +  CDS            ZSWM8_DROME: Experimental evidence at transcript level: Swiss-Prot protein existence level 2. Substrate recognition component of a SCF-like E3 ubiquitin- protein ligase complex that promotes target-directed microRNA degradation (TDMD), a process that mediates degradation of microRNAs (miRNAs) (PubMed:33184237). The SCF-like E3 ubiquitin-protein ligase complex acts by catalyzing ubiquitination and subsequent degradation of AGO1, thereby exposing miRNAs for degradation (By similarity). From Drosophila melanogaster (Fruit fly).
   7943..7972    +  CDS            nucleoplasmin NLS (fragment): bipartite nuclear localization signal from nucleoplasmin
   8066..8665    +  CDS            PuroR: puromycin N-acetyltransferase; pac from Streptomyces alboniger; confers resistance to puromycin
   8673..8807    -  polyA_signal   SV40 poly(A) signal: SV40 polyadenylation signal
   8830..8914    -  CDS            large T antigen (fragment): large T antigen from SV40 (simian virus 40)
   8915..9362    +  CDS            TcR (fragment): tetracycline efflux protein; tet; confers resistance to tetracycline
   9408..9996    -  rep_origin     ori: high-copy-number ColE1/pMB1/pBR322/pUC origin of replication
  10167..11027   -  CDS            AmpR: β-lactamase; bla; confers resistance to ampicillin, carbenicillin, and related antibiotics
  11028..11132   -  promoter       AmpR promoter: bla
  11282..11363   +  promoter       Ac5 promoter (fragment): Drosophila melanogaster actin 5C promoter
  11370..11445   -  misc_RNA       gRNA scaffold: guide RNA scaffold for the Streptococcus pyogenes CRISPR/Cas9 system
  11446..11591   -  promoter       dU6-2 promoter (fragment): RNA polymerase III promoter for Drosophila U6-2 snRNA (Das et al., 1987)
  11592..1596    +  promoter       Ac5 promoter (across the origin): Drosophila melanogaster actin 5c promoter
