[The description below was written by a language model from this plasmid's Addgene catalogue record and pLannotate feature annotations shown in this document.]
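Description:
dora[B]_rescue_construct is a 12.4 kb insect expression plasmid built on the pAc-sgRNA-Cas9 backbone and intended for transfection into Drosophila S2 cells. In bacteria it is maintained as a high-copy plasmid through a ColE1/pUC-type origin and an ampicillin resistance gene (β-lactamase with its own promoter). In fly cells, transfectants are selected with puromycin through the puromycin N-acetyltransferase gene.

The payload is the roughly 6.3 kb coding sequence of Drosophila melanogaster Dora (Dorado, CG34401), the ZSWIM8 orthologue. It is annotated as the substrate-recognition subunit of an SCF-like E3 ubiquitin ligase that drives target-directed microRNA degradation by promoting Argonaute (AGO1) turnover. The insert carries a threonine-to-methionine change at residue 295 and was cloned between EcoRI and FseI sites, placing it downstream of the constitutive actin 5C promoter, evidently in the position Cas9 occupied in the parent vector. A fragment of the nucleoplasmin nuclear localization signal, presumably a remnant of the parent cassette, sits immediately after the Dora reading frame. The PuroR gene follows a short distance downstream on the same strand, with an SV40 polyadenylation signal after it. No separate promoter is annotated for PuroR, which suggests it is co-expressed from the actin 5C transcript, although the record does not describe the linking element.

The backbone was cut with BstZ17I and SapI to disable sgRNA expression. Consistent with this, only a partial dU6-2 promoter remains next to the gRNA scaffold, alongside other vestigial fragments. As its name and stated purpose indicate, the plasmid serves for puromycin-selectable expression of the Dora[T295M] variant in rescue experiments in S2 cells, in the context of studies on microRNA degradation.
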