Addgene plasmid #190637: dora[B]_rescue_construct
Purpose: Puromycin-selectable expression of Dora[T295M] (CG34401) in Drosophila S2 cells
Depositing lab: David Bartel. Depositing organization: Whitehead Institute for Biomedical Research. Publication: Endogenous transcripts direct microRNA degradation in Drosophila, and this targeted degradation is required for proper embryonic development. Kingston ER, Blodgett LW, Bartel DP. Mol Cell. 2022 Sep 15. pii: S1097-2765(22)00849-8. doi: 10.1016/j.molcel.2022.08.029. PubMed 36150386.
Backbone
  Vector backbone: pAc-sgRNA-Cas9
  Backbone manufacturer: Ji-Long Liu
  Backbone size w/o insert (bp): 6296
  Total vector size (bp): 12427
  Modifications to backbone: double-digested with BstZ17I and SapI to disrupt sgRNA expression
  Vector type: Insect Expression
  Selectable markers: Puromycin
Growth in bacteria
  Bacterial resistance: Ampicillin, 100 μg/mL
  Growth temperature: 37°C
  Growth strain: DH5alpha
  Copy number: High Copy
Gene/Insert
  Gene/Insert name: Dorado (alt names: Dora; CG34401)
  Species: D. melanogaster (fly)
  Insert size (bp): 6286
  Mutation: Changed threonine 295 to methionine
  Entrez Gene: CG34401 (a.k.a. Dmel_CG34401, CG15037, CG17757, CG32542, CG7307, CG7317, Dmel\CG34401, Dmel_CG17757, Dmel_CG32542)
  Promoter: Actin-5c
  Cloning method: Restriction Enzyme; 5′ cloning site EcoRI (not destroyed); 3′ cloning site FseI (not destroyed)
  Sequencing primers: 5′ gagttcttgtgctgtgtgga
Terms and licenses: Academic/Nonprofit Terms; Industry Terms: Not Available to Industry
How to cite: dora[B]_rescue_construct was a gift from David Bartel (Addgene plasmid # 190637 ; http://n2t.net/addgene:190637 ; RRID:Addgene_190637)
